>Addgene plasmid #235217 | PB-HSPB-Cre | addgene full sequence | sequence record 467760 | Addgene NGS Result
CGCCACCATGGGCCCAAAGAAGAAGAGAAAGGTTTCGAATTTACTGACCGTACACCAAAATTTGCCTGCA
TTACCGGTCGATGCAACGAGTGATGAGGTTCGCAAGAACCTGATGGACATGTTCAGGGATCGCCAGGCGT
TTTCTGAGCATACCTGGAAAATGCTTCTGTCCGTTTGCCGGTCGTGGGCGGCATGGTGCAAGTTGAATAA
CCGGAAATGGTTTCCCGCAGAACCTGAAGATGTTCGCGATTATCTTCTATATCTTCAGGCGCGCGGTCTG
GCAGTAAAAACTATCCAGCAACATTTGGGCCAGCTAAACATGCTTCATCGTCGGTCCGGGCTGCCACGAC
CAAGTGACAGCAATGCTGTTTCACTGGTTATGCGGCGGATCCGAAAAGAAAACGTTGATGCCGGTGAACG
TGCAAAACAGGCTCTAGCGTTCGAACGCACTGATTTCGACCAGGTTCGTTCACTCATGGAAAATAGCGAT
CGCTGCCAGGATATACGTAATCTGGCATTTCTGGGGATTGCTTATAACACCCTGTTACGTATAGCCGAAA
TTGCCAGGATCAGGGTTAAAGATATCTCACGTACTGACGGTGGGAGAATGTTAATCCATATTGGCAGAAC
GAAAACGCTGGTTAGCACCGCAGGTGTAGAGAAGGCACTTAGCCTGGGGGTAACTAAACTGGTCGAGCGA
TGGATTTCCGTCTCTGGTGTAGCTGATGATCCGAATAACTACCTGTTTTGCCGGGTCAGAAAAAATGGTG
TTGCCGCGCCATCTGCCACCAGCCAGCTATCAACTCGCGCCCTGGAAGGGATTTTTGAAGCAACTCATCG
ATTGATTTACGGCGCTAAGGATGACTCTGGTCAGAGATACCTGGCCTGGTCTGGACACAGTGCCCGTGTC
GGAGCCGCGCGAGATATGGCCCGCGCTGGAGTTTCAATACCGGAGATCATGCAAGCTGGTGGCTGGACCA
ATGTAAATATTGTCATGAACTATATCCGTAACCTGGATAGTGAAACAGGGGCAATGGTGCGCCTGCTGGA
AGATGGCGATTAGACTAGTAGACCACCTCCCCTGCGAGCTAAGCTGGACAGCCAATGACGGGTAAGAGAG
TGACATTTTTCACTAACCTAAGACAGGAGGGCCGTCAGAGCTACTGCCTAATCCAAAGACGGGTAAAAGT
GATAAAAATGTATCACTCCAACCTAAGACAGGCGCAGCTTCCGAGGGATTTGAGATCCAGACATGATAAG
ATACATTGATGAGTTTGGACAAACCAAAACTAGAATGCAGTGAAAAAAATGCCTTATTTGTGAAATTTGT
GATGCTATTGCCTTATTTGTAACCATTATAAGCTGCAATAAACAAGTTTGATATCTATAACAAGAAAATA
TATATATAATAAGTTATCACGTAAGTAGAACATGAAATAACAATATAATTATCGTATGAGTTAAATCTTA
AAAGTCACGTAAAAGATAATCATGCGTCATTTTGACTCACGCGGTCGTTATAGTTCAAAATCAGTGACAC
TTACCGCATTGACAAGCACGCCTCACGGGAGCTCCAAGCGGCGACTGAGATGTCCTAAATGCACAGCGAC
GGATTCGCGCTATTTAGAAAGAGAGAGCAATATTTCAAGAATGCATGCGTCAATTTTACGCAGACTATCT
TTCTAGGGTTAAGAATTCACTGGCCGTCGTTTTACAACGTCGTGACTGGGAAAACCCTGGCGTTACCCAA
CTTAATCGCCTTGCAGCACATCCCCCTTTCGCCAGCTGGCGTAATAGCGAAGAGGCCCGCACCGATCGCC
CTTCCCAACAGTTGCGCAGCCTGAATGGCGAATGGCGCCTGATGCGGTATTTTCTCCTTACGCATCTGTG
CGGTATTTCACACCGCATATGGTGCACTCTCAGTACAATCTGCTCTGATGCCGCATAGTTAAGCCAGCCC
CGACACCCGCCAACACCCGCTGACGCGCCCTGACGGGCTTGTCTGCTCCCGGCATCCGCTTACAGACAAG
CTGTGACCGTCTCCGGGAGCTGCATGTGTCAGAGGTTTTCACCGTCATCACCGAAACGCGCGAGACGAAA
GGGCCTCGTGATACGCCTATTTTTATAGGTTAATGTCATGATAATAATGGTTTCTTAGACGTCAGGTGGC
ACTTTTCGGGGAAATGTGCGCGGAACCCCTATTTGTTTATTTTTCTAAATACATTCAAATATGTATCCGC
TCATGAGACAATAACCCTGATAAATGCTTCAATAATATTGAAAAAGGAAGAGTATGAGTATTCAACATTT
CCGTGTCGCCCTTATTCCCTTTTTTGCGGCATTTTGCCTTCCTGTTTTTGCTCACCCAGAAACGCTGGTG
AAAGTAAAAGATGCTGAAGATCAGTTGGGTGCACGAGTGGGTTACATCGAACTGGATCTCAACAGCGGTA
AGATCCTTGAGAGTTTTCGCCCCGAAGAACGTTTTCCAATGATGAGCACTTTTAAAGTTCTGCTATGTGG
CGCGGTATTATCCCGTATTGACGCCGGGCAAGAGCAACTCGGTCGCCGCATACACTATTCTCAGAATGAC
TTGGTTGAGTACTCACCAGTCACAGAAAAGCATCTTACGGATGGCATGACAGTAAGAGAATTATGCAGTG
CTGCCATAACCATGAGTGATAACACTGCGGCCAACTTACTTCTGACAACGATCGGAGGACCGAAGGAGCT
AACCGCTTTTTTGCACAACATGGGGGATCATGTAACTCGCCTTGATCGTTGGGAACCGGAGCTGAATGAA
GCCATACCAAACGACGAGCGTGACACCACGATGCCTGTAGCAATGGCAACAACGTTGCGCAAACTATTAA
CTGGCGAACTACTTACTCTAGCTTCCCGGCAACAATTAATAGACTGGATGGAGGCGGATAAAGTTGCAGG
ACCACTTCTGCGCTCGGCCCTTCCGGCTGGCTGGTTTATTGCTGATAAATCTGGAGCCGGTGAGCGTGGG
TCTCGCGGTATCATTGCAGCACTGGGGCCAGATGGTAAGCCCTCCCGTATCGTAGTTATCTACACGACGG
GGAGTCAGGCAACTATGGATGAACGAAATAGACAGATCGCTGAGATAGGTGCCTCACTGATTAAGCATTG
GTAACTGTCAGACCAAGTTTACTCATATATACTTTAGATTGATTTAAAACTTCATTTTTAATTTAAAAGG
ATCTAGGTGAAGATCCTTTTTGATAATCTCATGACCAAAATCCCTTAACGTGAGTTTTCGTTCCACTGAG
CGTCAGACCCCGTAGAAAAGATCAAAGGATCTTCTTGAGATCCTTTTTTTCTGCGCGTAATCTGCTGCTT
GCAAACAAAAAAACCACCGCTACCAGCGGTGGTTTGTTTGCCGGATCAAGAGCTACCAACTCTTTTTCCG
AAGGTAACTGGCTTCAGCAGAGCGCAGATACCAAATACTGTTCTTCTAGTGTAGCCGTAGTTAGGCCACC
ACTTCAAGAACTCTGTAGCACCGCCTACATACCTCGCTCTGCTAATCCTGTTACCAGTGGCTGCTGCCAG
TGGCGATAAGTCGTGTCTTACCGGGTTGGACTCAAGACGATAGTTACCGGATAAGGCGCAGCGGTCGGGC
TGAACGGGGGGTTCGTGCACACAGCCCAGCTTGGAGCGAACGACCTACACCGAACTGAGATACCTACAGC
GTGAGCTATGAGAAAGCGCCACGCTTCCCGAAGGGAGAAAGGCGGACAGGTATCCGGTAAGCGGCAGGGT
CGGAACAGGAGAGCGCACGAGGGAGCTTCCAGGGGGAAACGCCTGGTATCTTTATAGTCCTGTCGGGTTT
CGCCACCTCTGACTTGAGCGTCGATTTTTGTGATGCTCGTCAGGGGGGCGGAGCCTATGGAAAAACGCCA
GCAACGCGGCCTTTTTACGGTTCCTGGCCTTTTGCTGGCCTTTTGCTCACATGTTCTTTCCTGCGTTATC
CCCTGATTCTGTGGATAACCGTATTACCGCCTTTGAGTGAGCTGATACCGCTCGCCGCAGCCGAACGACC
GAGCGCAGCGAGTCAGTGAGCGAGGAAGCGGAAGAGCGCCCAATACGCAAACCGCCTCTCCCCGCGCGTT
GGCCGATTCATTAATGCAGCTGGCACGACAGGTTTCCCGACTGGAAAGCGGGCAGTGAGCGCAACGCAAT
TAATGTGAGTTAGCTCACTCATTAGGCACCCCAGGCTTTACACTTTATGCTTCCGGCTCGTATGTTGTGT
GGAATTGTGAGCGGATAACAATTTCACACAGGAAACAGCTATGACCATGATTACGCCAAGGTCGACTTAA
CCCTAGAAAGATAATCATATTGTGACGTACGTTAAAGATAATCATGCGTAAAATTGACGCATGTGTTTTA
TCGGTCTGTATATCGAGGTTTATTTATTAATTTGAATAGATATTAAGTTTTATTATATTTACACTTACAT
ACTAATAATAAATTCAACAAACAATTTATTTATGTTTATTTATTTATTAAAAAAAAACAAAAACTCAAAA
TTTCTTCTATAAAGTAACAAAACTTTTAGCAGTGAAAAAAATGCTTTATTTGTGAAATTTGTGATGCTAT
TGCTTTATTTGTAACCATTATAAGCTGCAATAAACAAGTTAACAACAACAATTGCATTCATTTTATGTTT
CAGGTTCAGGGGGAGGTGTGGGAGGTTTTTTAAAGCAAGTAAAACCTCTACAAATGTGGTATGGCTGATT
ATGATCCTCTGGAGATTTAGCCCTCCCACACATAACCAGAGGGCAGCAATTCACGAATCCCAACTGCCGT
CGGCTGTCCATCACTGTCCTTCACTATGGCTTTGATCCCAGGATGCAGATCGAGAAGCACCTGTCGGCAC
CGTCCGCAGGGGCTCAAGATGCCCCTGTTCTCATTTCCGATCGCGACGATACAAGTCAGGTTGCCAGCTG
CCGCAGCAGCAGCAGTGCCCAGCACCACGAGTTCTGCACAAGGTCCCCCAGTAAAATGATATACATTGAC
ACCAGTGAAGATGCGGCCGTCGCTAGAGAGAGCTGCGCTGGCGACGCTGTAGTCTTCAGAGATGGGGATG
CTGTTGATTGTAGCCGTTGCTCTTTCAATGAGGGTGGATTCTTCTTGAGACAAAGGCTTGGCCATGGGGC
CGGGGTTCTCCTCCACGTCGCCGGCCTGCTTCAGCAGGCTGAAGTTGGTGGCGCCGCTGCCCCCGGGGAG
CATGTCAAGGTCAAAATCGTCAAGAGCGTCAGCAGGCAGCATATCAAGGTCAAAGTCGTCAAGGGCATCG
GCTGGGAGCATGTCTAAGTCAAAATCGTCAAGGGCGTCGGTCGGCCCGCCGCTTTCGCACTTTAGCTGTT
TCTCCAGGCCACATATGATTAGTTCCAGGCCGAAAAGGAAGGCAGGTTCGGCTCCCTGCCGGTCGAACAG
CTCAATTGCTTGTTTCAGAAGTGGGGGCATAGAATCGGTGGTAGGTGTCTCTCTTTCCTCTTTTGCTACT
TGATGCTCCTGTTCCTCCAATACGCAGCCCAGTGTAAAGTGGCCCACGGCGGACAGAGCGTACAGTGCGT
TCTCCAGGGAGAAGCCTTGCTGACACAGGAACGCGAGCTGATTTTCCAGGGTTTCGTACTGTTTCTCTGT
TGGGCGGGTGCCGAGATGCACTTTAGCCCCGTCGCGATGTGAGAGGAGAGCACAGCGGTATGACTTGGCG
TTGTTCCGCAGAAAGTCTTGCCATGACTCGCCTTCCAGGGGGCAGGAGTGGGTATGATGCCTGTCCAGCA
TCTCGATTGGCAGGGCATCGAGCAGGGCCCGCTTGTTCTTCACGTGCCAGTACAGGGTAGGCTGCTCAAC
TCCCAGCTTTTGAGCGAGTTTCCTTGTCGTCAGGCCTTCGATACCGACTCCATTGAGTAATTCCAGAGCA
GAGTTTATGACTTTGCTCTTGTCCAGTCTAGACATCTTATCGTCATCGTCTTTGTAATCCATGGTGGCGG
ATCCCGCGTCACGACACCTGTGTTCTGGCGGCAAACCCGTTGCGAAAAAGAACGTTCACGGCGACTACTG
CACTTATATACGGTTCTCCCCCACCCTCGGGAAAAAGGCGGAGCCAGTACACGACATCACTTTCCCAGTT
TACCCCGCGCCACCTTCTCTAGGCACCGGTTCAATTGCCGACCCCTCCCCCCAACTTCTCGGGGACTGTG
GGCGATGTGCGCTCTGCCCACTGACGGGCACCGGAGCCACTCGAGTGGAATTAGCTTGAGGATCCTCCAC
AGCCCCGGGGAGACCTTGCCTCTAAAGTTGCTGCTTTTGCAGCTCTGCCACAACCGCGCGTCCTCAGAGC
CAGCCGGGAGGAGCTAGAACCTTCCCCGCGTTTCTTTCAGCAGCCCTGAGTCAGAGGCGGGCTGGCCTTG
CAAGTAGCCGCCCAGCCTTCTTCGGTCTCACGGACCGATCCGCCCGAACCTTCTCCCGGGGTCAGCGCCG
CGCTGCGCCGCCCGGCTGACTCAGCCCGGGCGGGCGGGCGGGAGGCTCTCGACTGGGCGGGAAGGTGCGG
GAAGGTTCGCGGCGGCGGGGTCGGGGAGGTGCAAAAGGATGAAAAGCCCGTGGACGGAGCTGAGCAGATC
CGGCCGGGCTGGCGGCAGAGAAACCGCAGGGAGAGCCTCACTGCTGAGCGCCCCTCGACGCGGGCGGCAG
CAGCCTCCGTGGCCTCCAGCATCCGACAAGAAGCTTCAGCCGGTAC
Features (pLannotate 1.2.2; 18 found; start..end, strand, type, name):
     38..1063    +  CDS            Cre: site-specific recombinase Cre is a site-specific recombinase from bacteriophage P1. Recombination occurs at loxP sequences.
   1244..1378    -  polyA_signal   SV40 poly(A) signal: SV40 polyadenylation signal
   1695..1852    +  CDS            lacZα (fragment): LacZα fragment of β-galactosidase; lacZ fragment
   1858..1957    -  misc_feature   bom (fragment): basis of mobility region from pBR322
   2059..2094    -  CDS            rop (fragment): Rop protein, which maintains plasmids at low copy number; rop
   2189..2293    +  promoter       AmpR promoter: bla
   2294..3154    +  CDS            AmpR: β-lactamase; bla; confers resistance to ampicillin, carbenicillin, and related antibiotics
   3325..3913    +  rep_origin     ori: high-copy-number ColE1/pMB1/pBR322/pUC origin of replication
   4096..4188    +  CDS            lacI (fragment): lac repressor; lacI; The lac repressor binds to the lac operator to inhibit transcription in E. coli. This inhibition can be relieved by adding lactose or isopropyl-β-D-thiogalactopyranoside (IPTG).
   4201..4222    +  protein_bind   CAP binding site: CAP binding activates transcription in the presence of cAMP. E. coli catabolite activator protein
   4237..4267    +  promoter       lac promoter: promoter for the E. coli lac operon
   4275..4291    +  protein_bind   lac operator: The lac repressor binds to the lac operator to inhibit transcription in E. coli. This inhibition can be relieved by adding lactose or isopropyl-β-D-thiogalactopyranoside (IPTG). lac repressor encoded by lacI
   4579..4660    -  polyA_signal   SV40 poly(A) signal: SV40 polyadenylation signal
   4683..4766    -  CDS            large T antigen (fragment): large T antigen from SV40 (simian virus 40)
   4777..5175    -  CDS            BSD: blasticidin S deaminase; Aspergillus terreus BSD; confers resistance to blasticidin
   5248..5358    -  CDS            VP48: 3 tandem repeats of the minimal activation domain of herpes simplex virus VP16 (Cheng et al., 2013)
   5288..5985    -  CDS            rtTA3 (fragment): reverse tetracycline transactivator 3 activates expression from Tet-responsive promoters in the presence of doxycycline
   6038..6249    -  promoter       EF-1α core promoter: core promoter for human elongation factor EF-1α
