[The description below was written by a language model from this plasmid's Addgene catalogue record and pLannotate feature annotations shown in this document.]
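Description:
PB-HSPB-Cre is a mammalian expression plasmid of about 6.8 kb built on the XLone-Cre backbone, a PiggyBac transposon vector designed for stable genomic integration in human pluripotent stem cells. It is propagated in E. coli through a high-copy ColE1/pUC-type origin with ampicillin selection (AmpR under its own bla promoter). Leftover cloning-vector fragments (lacZα, lacI, lac promoter/operator, bom, rop) are also detected and have no evident role in the mammalian payload.

The payload is a Cre recombinase coding sequence followed by an SV40 polyadenylation signal. According to the catalogue entry, Cre is driven by the HSPB heat shock promoter. This promoter was not recognised by the automated annotation, and by position it presumably lies in the unannotated stretch upstream of the Cre ORF, which wraps around the circular map. In the opposite orientation, an EF-1α core promoter drives a reverse tetracycline transactivator (annotated as an rtTA3 fragment with VP16-derived activation repeats, matching the Tet-On 3G component named in the record). This is followed by a blasticidin S deaminase gene and an SV40 poly(A), so integrated mammalian cells can be selected with blasticidin. How the transactivator and BSD sequences are linked is not annotated. The PiggyBac terminal repeats and any Tet-responsive promoter are likewise absent from the feature table, so the transactivator may simply be carried over from the parental XLone design.

The associated publication concerns ultrasound control of gene expression in human iPSCs via heat shock promoters. The construct is therefore suited to heat- or ultrasound-triggered Cre expression, producing recombination at loxP sites in stably engineered stem cell lines.
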