Addgene plasmid #235217: PB-HSPB-Cre
Purpose: Cre expression under the control of HSPB promoter; Tet-On 3G-inducible PiggyBac system for expression in human pluripotent stem cells.
Depositing lab: Xiaojun Lian. Depositing organization: Pennsylvania State University. Publication: Ultrasound Control of Gene Expression in Human iPSCs via Heat Shock Promoters. Howells AR, Bell K, Heo H, Haideri T, Jing Y, Lian XL. Biotechnol Bioeng. 2025 Aug 20. doi: 10.1002/bit.70050. PubMed 40836509.
Backbone
  Vector backbone: XLone-Cre
  Vector type: Mammalian Expression, Cre/Lox
Growth in bacteria
  Bacterial resistance: Ampicillin, 100 μg/mL
  Growth temperature: 37°C
  Growth strain: NEB Stable
  Copy number: High Copy
Gene/Insert
  Gene/Insert name: HSPB-Cre
Terms and licenses: Academic/Nonprofit Terms; Industry Terms: Not Available to Industry
How to cite: PB-HSPB-Cre was a gift from Xiaojun Lian (Addgene plasmid # 235217 ; http://n2t.net/addgene:235217 ; RRID:Addgene_235217)
